Addgene plasmid #125033: pKmK.I4L
Purpose: Storage plasmid for K.marxianus left homology arm; type 1 part
Depositing lab: John Morrissey. Depositing organization: University College Cork. Publication: Biological Parts for Kluyveromyces marxianus Synthetic Biology. Rajkumar AS, Varela JA, Juergens H, Daran JG, Morrissey JP. Front Bioeng Biotechnol. 2019 May 7;7:97. doi: 10.3389/fbioe.2019.00097. eCollection 2019. PubMed 31134195.
Backbone
  Vector backbone: YTK001
  Backbone manufacturer: Dueber lab, UC Berkeley
  Backbone size w/o insert (bp): 1667
  Vector type: Yeast Expression, Synthetic Biology
Growth in bacteria
  Bacterial resistance: Chloramphenicol, 25 μg/mL
  Growth temperature: 37°C
  Growth strain: DH5alpha
  Copy number: High Copy
Gene/Insert
  Gene/Insert name: Left homology arm for targeting integration to chromosome IV:240042..241741
  Insert size (bp): 880
  Cloning method: Gibson Cloning
  Sequencing primers: 5′ tttgctggccttttgctc; 3′ catctggatttgttcagaacg
Terms and licenses: Academic/Nonprofit Terms; Industry Terms: Not Available to Industry
Depositor comments: Meant for the construction of integrative vectors (single- or multi-gene). Contains the appropriate YTK-compatible Golden Gate overhangs for a type 1 part. The necessary internal BsmBI sites to use this as a connector for multi-gene assembly have been added by PCR. Please note that the minor differences between the Addgene NGS results and depositor's annotated sequence do not affect the plasmid function.
How to cite: pKmK.I4L was a gift from John Morrissey (Addgene plasmid # 125033 ; http://n2t.net/addgene:125033 ; RRID:Addgene_125033)
