[The description below was written by a language model from this plasmid's Addgene catalogue record, the feature table of its GenBank file and pLannotate feature annotations shown in this document.]
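Description:
pKmK.I4L is a small part-storage plasmid from a Kluyveromyces marxianus synthetic biology toolkit, built in the YTK001 entry-vector backbone of the yeast Golden Gate (YTK/MoClo) system. It is maintained in E. coli as a high-copy plasmid through a ColE1/pUC-type origin. Selection is with chloramphenicol, conferred by a cat gene driven by its native promoter and followed by a lambda t0 terminator. The plasmid carries no yeast origin, yeast marker or expression cassette of its own. Although catalogued under yeast expression, it serves purely as a donor of a DNA part.

The payload is a "type 1" part, the left homology arm for integration site I4, which directs insertion to a defined locus on K. marxianus chromosome IV. The catalogue lists the insert as 880 bp, and the depositor's annotation marks the arm itself as about 850 bp; that annotation labels the arm as a replication origin, which appears to be a feature-type artefact rather than a functional claim. The arm is preceded by an AscI site and followed by a ConLS' connector sequence. The whole unit is flanked by upstream and downstream BsaI sites, which release it with the YTK-compatible overhangs for a type 1 position. According to the depositor, internal BsmBI sites were added by PCR so the part can also act as a connector in multi-gene assemblies. It is intended for building single- or multi-gene integrative vectors, presumably paired with a matching right homology arm. The depositor's map and the repository's sequencing result differ by a few bases, and these differences are reported not to affect function.
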