LOCUS       Exported 2556 bp ds-DNA circular SYN 24-OCT-2018
DEFINITION  synthetic circular DNA
ACCESSION   .
VERSION     .
KEYWORDS    .
SOURCE      synthetic DNA construct
  ORGANISM  synthetic DNA construct
REFERENCE   1 (bases 1 to 2556)
  AUTHORS   .
  TITLE     Direct Submission
  JOURNAL   Exported Oct 24, 2018 from SnapGene Viewer 4.2.6
            http://www.snapgene.com
FEATURES             Location/Qualifiers
     source          1..2556
                     /organism="synthetic DNA construct"
                     /mol_type="other DNA"
     misc_feature    3..8
                     /label=US BsaI site
     misc_feature    18..25
                     /label=AscI site
     rep_origin      27..876
                     /label=I4L
                     /note="Left homology arm for site I4"
     misc_feature    877..906
                     /label=ConLS' overhang
     misc_feature    complement(908..913)
                     /label=DS BsaI site
     CDS             complement(917..1790)
                     /label=CamR
     rep_origin      1791..2554
                     /label=ColE1
ORIGIN
        1 tcggtctcac cctttcaggc gcgccgggtg ttgcattagt atcgccgtgg atgaagatga
       61 aggtggaata gacgttaccc atagataccc gaatgagtat ctgattgagg atttttgact
      121 tacttacttc ttcgagatac actactctgc cgaaatttcg gactggaatg cgtcaaagtg
      181 aatccacttt gcaggaaaac gcaggaaaaa cggattcgaa aacgcaacaa aaaaaaaaaa
      241 attatacata ataaaatttg aatcaaagca acaagttcac gaatccatta aagcagtcag
      301 aatccaggaa aaaaaagaaa cagagccaga aaaaaggcag caacgaatca caaccacagc
      361 gtattgcgtc agtggaaatt aattaccttg gtatttccaa tgctgtgtac aaccaaaatt
      421 tccacatagt tagttgattc gcatttccct ggtaaccgcc ctcggcaacc tccctcggaa
      481 acttccctcc agagtaactt cccccagagt tatagagata tagagttata gtagagatat
      541 agagctatag atagattgat tcttgttgta gcatttattc cgttaaactt ctgcggctaa
      601 ttttgcctag cttggccttt tttttttgtt tttcgagctt tcaaagacaa atggacattc
      661 ttacataata tattatcata tacaccgaga tcggtgggtc agagcctgta gggatggaca
      721 ttttccttct agactcgcct tccagacctt tttttggttt gtttctctct ccgtggaact
      781 cgctttcttt ttcgccggtg atctcgaaac gtaatcgata tgtattccat tccattcgct
      841 attttttttg ttccataaac catgttctta tgaacagaat tcgcatctag actgatgaga
      901 cgaacgtgag acctagacca ataaaaaacg cccggcggca accgagcgtt ctgaacaaat
      961 ccagatggag ttctgaggtc attactggat ctatcaacag gagtccaagc gagctcgata
     1021 tcaaattacg ccccgccctg ccactcatcg cagtactgtt gtaattcatt aagcattctg
     1081 ccgacatgga agccatcaca aacggcatga tgaacctgaa tcgccagcgg catcagcacc
     1141 ttgtcgcctt gcgtataata tttgcccatg gtgaaaacgg gggcgaagaa gttgtccata
     1201 ttggccacgt ttaaatcaaa actggtgaaa ctcacccagg gattggctga aacgaaaaac
     1261 atattctcaa taaacccttt agggaaatag gccaggtttt caccgtaaca cgccacatct
     1321 tgcgaatata tgtgtagaaa ctgccggaaa tcgtcgtggt attcactcca gagcgatgaa
     1381 aacgtttcag tttgctcatg gaaaacggtg taacaagggt gaacactatc ccatatcacc
     1441 agctcaccgt ctttcattgc catacgaaat tccggatgag cattcatcag gcgggcaaga
     1501 atgtgaataa aggccggata aaacttgtgc ttatttttct ttacggtctt taaaaaggcc
     1561 gtaatatcca gctgaacggt ctggttatag gtacattgag caactgactg aaatgcctca
     1621 aaatgttctt tacgatgcca ttgggatata tcaacggtgg tatatccagt gatttttttc
     1681 tccattttag cttccttagc tcctgaaaat ctcgataact caaaaaatac gcccggtagt
     1741 gatcttattt cattatggtg aaagttggaa cctcttacgt gcccgatcaa tcatgaccaa
     1801 aatcccttaa cgtgagtttt cgttccactg agcgtcagac cccgtagaaa agatcaaagg
     1861 atcttcttga gatccttttt ttctgcgcgt aatctgctgc ttgcaaacaa aaaaaccacc
     1921 gctaccagcg gtggtttgtt tgccggatca agagctacca actctttttc cgaaggtaac
     1981 tggcttcagc agagcgcaga taccaaatac tgttcttcta gtgtagccgt agttaggcca
     2041 ccacttcaag aactctgtag caccgcctac atacctcgct ctgctaatcc tgttaccagt
     2101 ggctgctgcc agtggcgata agtcgtgtct taccgggttg gactcaagac gatagttacc
     2161 ggataaggcg cagcggtcgg gctgaacggg gggttcgtgc acacagccca gcttggagcg
     2221 aacgacctac accgaactga gatacctaca gcgtgagcta tgagaaagcg ccacgcttcc
     2281 cgaagggaga aaggcggaca ggtatccggt aagcggcagg gtcggaacag gagagcgcac
     2341 gagggagctt ccagggggaa acgcctggta tctttatagt cctgtcgggt ttcgccacct
     2401 ctgacttgag cgtcgatttt tgtgatgctc gtcagggggg cggagcctat ggaaaaacgc
     2461 cagcaacgcg gcctttttac ggttcctggc cttttgctgg ccttttgctc acatgttctt
     2521 tcctgcgtta tcccctgatt ctgtggataa ccgtag
//
