Features (pLannotate 1.2.2; 4 found; start..end, strand, type, name):
    924..958     -  terminator     lambda t0 terminator: minimal transcription terminator from phage lambda (Scholtissek and Grosse, 1987)
   1032..1688    -  CDS            cat: CAT_ECOLX - Experimental evidence at protein level: Swiss-Prot protein existence level 1. This enzyme is an effector of chloramphenicol resistance in bacteria. From Escherichia coli. This protein is used as a marker in many commonly used cloning vectors, such as pACYC184.
   1689..1786    -  promoter       cat promoter: promoter of the E. coli cat gene encoding chloramphenicol acetyltransferase
   1870..2458    +  rep_origin     ori: high-copy-number ColE1/pMB1/pBR322/pUC origin of replication
>Addgene plasmid #125033 | pKmK.I4L | addgene full sequence | sequence record 244874 | Addgene NGS Result
TCGGTCTCACCCTTTCAGGCGCGCCGGTGTTGCATTAGTATCGCCGTGGATGAAGATGAAGGTGGAATAG
ACGTTACCCATAGATACCCGAATGAGTATCTGATTGAGGATTTTTGACTTACTTACTTCTTCGAGATACA
CTACTCTGCCGAAATTTCGGACTGGAATGCGTCAAAGTGAATCCACTTTGCAGGAAAACGCAGGAAAAAC
GGATTCGAAAACGCAACAAAAAAAAAAAAATTATACATAATAAAATTTGAATCAAAGCAACAAGTTCACG
AATCCATTAAAGCAGTCAGAATCCAGGAAAAAAAAGAAACAGAGCCAGAAAAAAGGCAGCAACGAATCAC
AACCACAGCGTATTGCGTCAGTGGAAATTAATTACCTTGGTATTTCCAATGCTGTGTACAACCAAAATTT
CCACATAGTTAGTTGATTCGCATTTCCCTGGTAACCGCCCTCGGCAACCTCCCTCGGAAACTTCCCTCCA
GAGTAACTTCCCCCAGAGTTATAGAGATATAGAGTTATAGTAGAGATATAGAGCTATAGATAGATTGATT
CTTGTTGTAGCATTTATTCCGTTAAACTTCTGCGGCTAATTTTGCCTAGCTTGGCCTTTTTTTTTTGTTT
TTCGAGCTTTCAAAGACAAATGGACATTCTTACATAATATATTATCATATACACCGAGATCGGTGGGTCA
GAGCCTGTAGGGATGGACATTTTCCTTCTAGACTCGCCTTCCAGACCTTTTTTTGGTTTGTTTCTCTCTC
CGTGGAACTCGCTTTCTTTTTCGCCGGTGATCTCGAAACGTAATCGATATGTATTCCATTCCATTCGCTA
TTTTTTTTGTTCCATAAACCATGTTCTTATGAACAGAATTCGCATCTAGACTGATGAGACGAACGTGAGA
CCTGCATAGACCAATAAAAAACGCCCGGCGGCAACCGAGCGTTCTGAACAAATCCAGATGGAGTTCTGAG
GTCATTACTGGATCTATCAACAGGAGTCCAAGCGAGCTCGATATCAAATTACGCCCCGCCCTGCCACTCA
TCGCAGTACTGTTGTAATTCATTAAGCATTCTGCCGACATGGAAGCCATCACAAACGGCATGATGAACCT
GAATCGCCAGCGGCATCAGCACCTTGTCGCCTTGCGTATAATATTTGCCCATGGTGAAAACGGGGGCGAA
GAAGTTGTCCATATTGGCCACGTTTAAATCAAAACTGGTGAAACTCACCCAGGGATTGGCTGAAACGAAA
AACATATTCTCAATAAACCCTTTAGGGAAATAGGCCAGGTTTTCACCGTAACACGCCACATCTTGCGAAT
ATATGTGTAGAAACTGCCGGAAATCGTCGTGGTATTCACTCCAGAGCGATGAAAACGTTTCAGTTTGCTC
ATGGAAAACGGTGTAACAAGGGTGAACACTATCCCATATCACCAGCTCACCGTCTTTCATTGCCATACGA
AATTCCGGATGAGCATTCATCAGGCGGGCAAGAATGTGAATAAAGGCCGGATAAAACTTGTGCTTATTTT
TCTTTACGGTCTTTAAAAAGGCCGTAATATCCAGCTGAACGGTCTGGTTATAGGTACATTGAGCAACTGA
CTGAAATGCCTCAAAATGTTCTTTACGATGCCATTGGGATATATCAACGGTGGTATATCCAGTGATTTTT
TTCTCCATTTTAGCTTCCTTAGCTCCTGAAAATCTCGATAACTCAAAAAATACGCCCGGTAGTGATCTTA
TTTCATTATGGTGAAAGTTGGAACCTCTTACGTGCCCGATCAATCATGACCAAAATCCCTTAACGTGAGT
TTTCGTTCCACTGAGCGTCAGACCCCGTAGAAAAGATCAAAGGATCTTCTTGAGATCCTTTTTTTCTGCG
CGTAATCTGCTGCTTGCAAACAAAAAAACCACCGCTACCAGCGGTGGTTTGTTTGCCGGATCAAGAGCTA
CCAACTCTTTTTCCGAAGGTAACTGGCTTCAGCAGAGCGCAGATACCAAATACTGTTCTTCTAGTGTAGC
CGTAGTTAGGCCACCACTTCAAGAACTCTGTAGCACCGCCTACATACCTCGCTCTGCTAATCCTGTTACC
AGTGGCTGCTGCCAGTGGCGATAAGTCGTGTCTTACCGGGTTGGACTCAAGACGATAGTTACCGGATAAG
GCGCAGCGGTCGGGCTGAACGGGGGGTTCGTGCACACAGCCCAGCTTGGAGCGAACGACCTACACCGAAC
TGAGATACCTACAGCGTGAGCTATGAGAAAGCGCCACGCTTCCCGAAGGGAGAAAGGCGGACAGGTATCC
GGTAAGCGGCAGGGTCGGAACAGGAGAGCGCACGAGGGAGCTTCCAGGGGGAAACGCCTGGTATCTTTAT
AGTCCTGTCGGGTTTCGCCACCTCTGACTTGAGCGTCGATTTTTGTGATGCTCGTCAGGGGGGCGGAGCC
TATGGAAAAACGCCAGCAACGCGGCCTTTTTACGGTTCCTGGCCTTTTGCTGGCCTTTTGCTCACATGTT
CTTTCCTGCGTTATCCCCTGATTCTGTGGATAACCGTAGCA
